Addgene plasmid #36254: pRiboS EcoHind
Purpose: (Empty Backbone)
Depositing lab: Carolyn Bertozzi & Jessica Seeliger. Depositing organization: University of California, Berkeley. Publication: A riboswitch-based inducible gene expression system for mycobacteria. Seeliger JC, Topp S, Sogi KM, Previti ML, Gallivan JP, Bertozzi CR. PLoS One. 2012;7(1):e29266. Epub 2012 Jan 18. 10.1371/journal.pone.0029266 PubMed 22279533.
Backbone
  Vector backbone: pMV261
  Backbone manufacturer: Stover et al., 1991 Nature 351:456
  Modifications to backbone: The plasmid is derived from pMV261 (http://www.lablife.org/p?a=vdb_view&id=g2.7281169b992e40c865698d3455e3633c24b04b31). It contains a modified promoter.
  Vector type: Bacterial Expression, Synthetic Biology
  Promoter: Modified Hsp60
Growth in bacteria
  Bacterial resistance: Kanamycin, 50 μg/mL
  Growth temperature: 37°C
  Growth strain: DH5alpha
  Copy number: High Copy
Gene/Insert
  Cloning method: Restriction Enzyme
  Sequencing primers: 3′ rrnB-T1-term-Rev
Terms and licenses: Academic/Nonprofit Terms; Industry Terms: Not Available to Industry
Depositor comments: The plasmid lacks the pAL5000 origin of replication and does not replicate in mycobacteria. This plasmid is related to pRiboS BsaHind, but is not reported in PMID 2227955333: Unlike pRiboS BsaHind, the original MCS is preserved, except that the BstBI site is lost.
How to cite: pRiboS EcoHind was a gift from Carolyn Bertozzi & Jessica Seeliger (Addgene plasmid # 36254 ; http://n2t.net/addgene:36254 ; RRID:Addgene_36254)
