[The description below was written by a language model from this plasmid's Addgene catalogue record and pLannotate feature annotations shown in this document.]
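Description:
pRiboS EcoHind is an empty-backbone bacterial expression vector derived from the E. coli–mycobacteria shuttle plasmid pMV261 and built as part of a riboswitch-based inducible expression system for mycobacteria. At about 2.5 kb it is much reduced relative to a full shuttle vector. The depositor notes that it lacks the pAL5000 origin, so it does not replicate in mycobacteria. It is maintained in E. coli through a high-copy ColE1/pUC-type origin. Selection is with kanamycin, via an aph(3')-Ia aminoglycoside phosphotransferase gene. A short annotated fragment of a Tn903 transposition protein sits next to this marker and most likely reflects the transposon origin of the resistance cassette rather than a functional element.

The expression region is described in the catalogue as carrying a modified Hsp60 promoter, the mycobacterial promoter used in pMV261. The automated annotation does not call this promoter or any riboswitch element, so the record does not give their exact positions or the nature of the modification. The feature table does show a short match to a T7 promoter fragment upstream of the rrnB T1 transcription terminator, which closes the cloning region and serves as the site for the reverse sequencing primer. Inserts are introduced by restriction cloning. Unlike its relative pRiboS BsaHind, this version keeps the original pMV261 multiple cloning site except for the loss of the BstBI site. The depositor also states that this variant was not itself reported in the associated publication. Given its inability to replicate in mycobacteria, it is best regarded as an E. coli cloning intermediate or synthetic-biology building block for assembling genes behind the modified promoter.
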