Features (pLannotate 1.2.2; 5 found; start..end, strand, type, name):
    237..253     +  promoter       T7 promoter (fragment): promoter for bacteriophage T7 RNA polymerase
    403..449     +  terminator     rrnB T1 terminator: transcription terminator T1 from the E. coli rrnB gene
    610..1425    +  CDS            KanR: aminoglycoside phosphotransferase; aph(3')-Ia; confers resistance to kanamycin in bacteria or G418 (Geneticin®) in eukaryotes
   1566..1709    +  CDS            TRA2_ECOLX (fragment): Protein predicted: Swiss-Prot protein existence level 4. Required for transposition of transposon Tn903. From Escherichia coli.
   1756..2344    +  rep_origin     ori: high-copy-number ColE1/pMB1/pBR322/pUC origin of replication
>Addgene plasmid #36254 | pRiboS EcoHind | depositor full sequence | sequence record 45098 | Depositor sequence
GCGGCCGCGGTACCAGATCTTTAAATCTAGAGGTGACCACAACGCGCCCGCTTTGATCGGGGACGTCTGC
GGCCGACCATTTACGGGTCTTGTTGTCGTTGGCGGTCATGGGCCGAACATACTCACCCGGATCGGAGGGC
CGAGGACAAGGTCGAACGAGGGGCATGACCCGGTGCGGGGCTTCTTGCACTCGGCATAGGCGAGTGCTAA
GAATAACGTTGGCACTCGCGACCGGGATACGACTCACTATAGGTACCGGTGATACCAGCATCGTCTTGAT
GCCCTTGGCAGCACCCTGCTAAGGAGGCAACAAGATGGCCAAGACAATTGCGGATCCAGCTGCAGAATTC
AAGCTTATCGATGTCGACGTAGTTAACTAGCGTACGATCGACTGCCAGGCATCAAATAAAACGAAAGGCT
CAGTCGAAAGACTGGGCCTTTCGTTTTATGCCATCATGGCCGCGGTGATCAGCTAGCCACCTGACGTCGG
GGGGGGGGGAAAGCCACGTTGTGTCTCAAAATCTCTGATGTTACATTGCACAAGATAAAAATATATCATC
ATGAACAATAAAACTGTCTGCTTACATAAACAGTAATACAAGGGGTGTTATGAGCCATATTCAACGGGAA
ACGTCTTGCTCGAGGCCGCGATTAAATTCCAACATGGATGCTGATTTATATGGGTATAAATGGGCTCGCG
ATAATGTCGGGCAATCAGGTGCGACAATCTATCGCTTGTATGGGAAGCCCCATGCGCCAGAGTTGTTTCT
GAAACATGGCAAAGGTAGCGTTGCCAATGATGTTACAGATGAGATGGTCAGACTAAACTGGCTGACGGAA
TTTATGCCTCTTCCGACCATCAAGCATTTTATCCGTACTCCTGATGATGCATGGTTACTCACCACTGCGA
TCCCCGGGAAAACAGCATTCCAGGTATTAGAAGAATATCCTGATTCAGGTGAAAATATTGTTGATGCGCT
GGCAGTGTTCCTGCGCCGGTTGCATTCGATTCCTGTTTGTAATTGTCCTTTTAACAGCGATCGCGTATTT
CGTCTCGCTCAGGCGCAATCACGAATGAATAACGGTTTGGTTGATGCGAGTGATTTTGATGACGAGCGTA
ATGGCTGGCCTGTTGAACAAGTCTGGAAAGAAATGCATAATCTTTTGCCATTCTCACCGGATTCAGTCGT
CACTCATGGTGATTTCTCACTTGATAACCTTATTTTTGACGAGGGGAAATTAATAGGTTGTATTGATGTT
GGACGAGTCGGAATCGCAGACCGATACCAGGATCTTGCCATCCTATGGAACTGCCTCGGTGAGTTTTCTC
CTTCATTACAGAAACGGCTTTTTCAAAAATATGGTATTGATAATCCTGATATGAATAAATTGCAGTTTCA
TTTGATGCTCGATGAGTTTTTCTAATCAGAATTGGTTAATTGGTTGTAACACTGGCAGAGCATTACGCTG
ACTTGACGGGACGGCGGCTTTGTTGAATAAATCGAACTTTTGCTGAGTTGAAGGATCAGATCACGCATCT
TCCCGACAACGCAGACCGTTCCGTGGCAAAGCAAAAGTTCAAAATCACCAACTGGTCCACCTACAACAAA
GCTCTCACCAACCGTGGCTCCCTCACTTTCTGGCTGGATGATGGGGCGATTCAGGCCTGGTATGAGTCAG
CAACACCTTCTTCACGAGGCAGACCTCACTAGTTCCATGAGCGTCAGACCCCGTAGAAAAGATCAAAGGA
TCTTCTTGAGATCCTTTTTTTCTGCGCGTAATCTGCTGCTTGCAAACAAAAAAACCACCGCTACCAGCGG
TGGTTTGTTTGCCGGATCAAGAGCTACCAACTCTTTTTCCGAAGGTAACTGGCTTCAGCAGAGCGCAGAT
ACCAAATACTGTCCTTCTAGTGTAGCCGTAGTTAGGCCACCACTTCAAGAACTCTGTAGCACCGCCTACA
TACCTCGCTCTGCTAATCCTGTTACCAGTGGCTGCTGCCAGTGGCGATAAGTCGTGTCTTACCGGGTTGG
ACTCAAGACGATAGTTACCGGATAAGGCGCAGCGGTCGGGCTGAACGGGGGGTTCGTGCACACAGCCCAG
CTTGGAGCGAACGACCTACACCGAACTGAGATACCTACAGCGTGAGCTATGAGAAAGCGCCACGCTTCCC
GAGGGGAGAAAGGCGGACAGGTATCCGGTAAGCGGCAGGGTCGGAACAGGAGAGCGCACGAGGGAGCTTC
CAGGGGGAAACGCCTGGTATCTTTATAGTCCTGTCGGGTTTCGCCACCTCTGACTTGAGCGTCGATTTTT
GTGATGCTCGTCAGGGGGGCGGAGCCTATGGAAAAACGCCAGCAACGCGGCCTTTTTACGGTTCCTGGCC
TTTTGCTGGCCTTTTGCTCACATGTTCTTTCCTGCGTTATCCCCTGATTCTGTGGATAACCGTATTACCG
CCTTTGAGTGAGCTGATACCGCTCGCCGCAGCCGAACGACCGAGCGCAACGCGT
