>Addgene plasmid #36254 | pRiboS EcoHind | addgene partial sequence | sequence record 45562 | Kan-R 5'-ATCGCGAGCCCATTTATACC-3'
TCGCGGCCTCGAGCAAGACGTTTCCCGTTGAATATGGCTCATAACACCCCTTGTATTACTGTTTATGTAA
GCAGACAGTTTTATTGTTCATGATGATATATTTTTATCTTGTGCAATGTAACATCAGAGATTTTGAGACA
CAACGTGGCTTTCCCCCCCCCCCGACGTCAGGTGGCTAGCTGATCACCGCGGCCATGATGGCATAAAACG
AAAGGCCCAGTCTTTCGACTGAGCCTTTCGTTTTATTTGATGCCTGGCAGTCGATCGTACGCTAGTTAAC
TACGTCGACATCGATAAGCTTGAATTCTGCAGCTGGATCCGCAATTGTCTTGGCCATCTTGTTGCCTCCT
TAGCAGGGTGCTGCCAAGGGCATCAAGACGATGCTGGTATCACCGGTACCTATAGTGAGTCGTATCCCGG
TCGCGAGTGCCAACGTTATTCTTAGCACTCGCCTATGCCGAGTGCAAGAAGCCCCGCACCGGGTCATGCC
CCTCGTTCGACCTTGTCCTCGGCCCTCCGATCCGGGTGAGTATGTTCGGCCCATGACCGCCAACGACAAC
AAGACCCGTAAATGGTCGGCCGCAGACGTCCCCGATCAAAGCGGGCGCGTTGTGGTCACCTCTAGATTTA
AAGATCTGGTACCGCGGCCGCACGCGTTGCGCTCGGTCGTTCGGCTGCGGCGAGCGGTATCAGCTCACTC
AAAGGCGGTAATACGGTTATCCACAGAATCAGGGGATAACGCAGGAAAGAACATGTGAGCAAAAGGCCAG
CAAAAGGCCAGGAACCGTAAAAAGGCCGCGTTGCTGGCGTTTTTCCATAGGCTCCGCCCCCCTGACGAGC
ATCACAAAAATCGACGCTCAAGTCAG
